Addgene plasmid #118164: Lenti-(BB)-hPGK-KRAB-dCas9-P2A-BlastR EGFP-guide3
Purpose: CRISPRi negative control. KRAB domain and catalytically inactive Cas9 from S. pyogenes with 2A-BlastR under the hPGK promoter, and sgRNA3 against the EGFP CDS
Depositing lab: Jorge Ferrer. Depositing organization: Imperial College London. Publication: Human pancreatic islet three-dimensional chromatin architecture provides insights into the genetics of type 2 diabetes. Miguel-Escalada I, Bonas-Guarch S, Cebola I, Ponsa-Cobas J, Mendieta-Esteban J, Atla G, Javierre BM, Rolando DMY, Farabella I, Morgan CC, Garcia-Hurtado J, Beucher A, Moran I, Pasquali L, Ramos-Rodriguez M, Appel EVR, Linneberg A, Gjesing AP, Witte DR, Pedersen O, Grarup N, Ravassard P, Torrents D, Mercader JM, Piemonti L, Berney T, de Koning EJP, Kerr-Conte J, Pattou F, Fedko IO, Groop L, Prokopenko I, Hansen T, Marti-Renom MA, Fraser P, Ferrer J. Nat Genet. 2019 Jun 28. pii: 10.1038/s41588-019-0457-0. doi: 10.1038/s41588-019-0457-0. PubMed 31253982.
Backbone
  Vector backbone: Lenti-(BB)-hPGK-KRAB-dCas9-P2A-BlastR
  Backbone manufacturer: Feng Zhang (Addgene #52961)
  Vector type: Mammalian Expression, Lentiviral, CRISPR
  Selectable markers: Blasticidin
Growth in bacteria
  Bacterial resistance: Ampicillin, 100 μg/mL
  Growth temperature: 37°C
  Growth strain: Stbl3
  Copy number: High Copy
Gene/Insert
  Gene/Insert name: KRAB-dCas9-2A-BlastR
  gRNA/shRNA sequence: GATGCCGTTCTTCTGCTTGT
  Species: H. sapiens (human)
  Insert size (bp): 4908
  Promoter: hPGK and U6
  Tag / fusion protein: HA (C terminal on insert)
  Cloning method: Restriction Enzyme; 5′ cloning site Unknown (destroyed during cloning); 3′ cloning site Unknown (destroyed during cloning)
  Sequencing primers: 5′ GATCCGCCACCATGGATGC
Terms and licenses: Academic/Nonprofit Terms; Industry Terms: Not Available to Industry
Depositor comments: This plasmid is intended to be used as negative control for experiments using gRNAs cloned into Addgene Plasmid #118155 Please visit https://www.biorxiv.org/content/early/2018/08/27/400291 for bioRxiv preprint. Note: Plasmid contains a N1396S mutation in dCas9. This mutation is not known to affect plasmid function.
How to cite: Lenti-(BB)-hPGK-KRAB-dCas9-P2A-BlastR EGFP-guide3 was a gift from Jorge Ferrer (Addgene plasmid # 118164 ; http://n2t.net/addgene:118164 ; RRID:Addgene_118164)
