[The description below was written by a language model from this plasmid's Addgene catalogue record and pLannotate feature annotations shown in this document.]
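Description:
Lenti-(BB)-hPGK-KRAB-dCas9-P2A-BlastR EGFP-guide3 is an all-in-one lentiviral CRISPR interference plasmid, about 13.4 kb, built on a lentiCRISPR-type backbone. It is propagated in E. coli through a high-copy ColE1/pUC origin with ampicillin resistance, and the backbone also carries an f1 ori and an SV40/EM7-driven bleomycin (Zeocin) resistance cassette outside the viral region. The transfer cassette has the layout of a third-generation self-inactivating vector. A CMV enhancer/promoter drives a truncated HIV-1 5' LTR, followed by the Ψ packaging signal, a gag fragment, RRE and cPPT/CTS. WPRE and a ΔU3 3' LTR lie downstream of the payload, with a bGH polyadenylation signal beyond the LTR.

Two expression units sit between the LTRs. A human U6 Pol III promoter transcribes a 20-nt spacer against the EGFP coding sequence, joined to the S. pyogenes gRNA scaffold. The annotation tool labels this spacer as a short mVenus-derived fragment, which fits a GFP-family target. The human PGK promoter then drives a single open reading frame encoding the ZNF10 KRAB repression domain fused to catalytically inactive Cas9. This is linked through a P2A peptide to blasticidin S deaminase, so transduced mammalian cells can be selected with blasticidin. The record lists a C-terminal HA tag on the insert, although the feature table does not annotate it. The table also labels the nuclease simply as Cas9. The depositor notes an N1396S substitution in dCas9 that is not known to affect function.

Because the guide targets EGFP rather than an endogenous human locus, the plasmid serves as a negative control for CRISPRi experiments that use guides cloned into the matching empty parental vector.
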