Features (pLannotate 1.2.2; 35 found; start..end, strand, type, name):
      1..76      +  misc_RNA       gRNA scaffold: guide RNA scaffold for the Streptococcus pyogenes CRISPR/Cas9 system
    107..617     +  promoter       hPGK promoter: human phosphoglycerate kinase 1 promoter
    666..851     +  CDS            KRAB: Krüppel-associated box (KRAB) transcriptional repression domain from the human zinc finger protein ZNF10 (Margolin et al., 1994)
    873..4976    +  CDS            Cas9: Cas9 (Csn1) endonuclease from the Streptococcus pyogenes Type II CRISPR/Cas system generates RNA-guided double strand breaks in DNA
   5175..5573    +  CDS            BSD: blasticidin S deaminase; Aspergillus terreus BSD; confers resistance to blasticidin
   5574..5595    +  misc_feature   MCS (fragment): pBluescript multiple cloning site
   5598..6186    +  misc_feature   WPRE: woodchuck hepatitis virus posttranscriptional regulatory element
   6237..6256    +  misc_feature   cPPT/CTS (fragment): central polypurine tract and central termination sequence of HIV-1
   6258..6491    +  LTR            3' LTR (ΔU3): self-inactivating 3' long terminal repeat (LTR) from HIV-1
   6523..6747    +  polyA_signal   bGH poly(A) signal: bovine growth hormone polyadenylation signal
   6751..6772    +  promoter       SV40 promoter (fragment): SV40 enhancer and early promoter
   6793..7221    +  rep_origin     f1 ori (sequence partly withheld): f1 bacteriophage origin of replication; arrow indicates direction of (+) strand synthesis
   7235..7564    +  promoter       SV40 promoter: SV40 enhancer and early promoter
   7612..7659    +  promoter       EM7 promoter: synthetic bacterial promoter&nbsp
   7678..8052    +  CDS            BleoR: antibiotic-binding protein; Sh ble from Streptoalloteichus hindustanus; confers resistance to bleomycin, phleomycin, and Zeocin™
   8062..8187    +  CDS            ble (fragment): BLE_KLEPN - Experimental evidence at protein level: Swiss-Prot protein existence level 1. Binding protein with a strong affinity to the bleomycin family of antibiotics. Binds to CL990; an antimitotic-antibiotic compound. From Klebsiella pneumoniae.
   8182..8303    +  polyA_signal   SV40 poly(A) signal: SV40 polyadenylation signal
   8374..8396    -  protein_bind   lac operator (fragment): The lac repressor binds to the lac operator to inhibit transcription in E. coli. This inhibition can be relieved by adding lactose or isopropyl-β-D-thiogalactopyranoside (IPTG). lac repressor encoded by lacI
   8400..8430    -  promoter       lac promoter: promoter for the E. coli lac operon
   8445..8466    -  protein_bind   CAP binding site: CAP binding activates transcription in the presence of cAMP. E. coli catabolite activator protein
   8479..8571    -  CDS            lacI (fragment): lac repressor; lacI; The lac repressor binds to the lac operator to inhibit transcription in E. coli. This inhibition can be relieved by adding lactose or isopropyl-β-D-thiogalactopyranoside (IPTG).
   8754..9342    -  rep_origin     ori: high-copy-number ColE1/pMB1/pBR322/pUC origin of replication
   9513..10373   -  CDS            AmpR: β-lactamase; bla; confers resistance to ampicillin, carbenicillin, and related antibiotics
  10374..10478   -  promoter       AmpR promoter: bla
  10537..10589   -  misc_feature   bom (fragment): basis of mobility region from pBR322
  10744..11123   +  enhancer       CMV enhancer: human cytomegalovirus immediate early enhancer
  11124..11323   +  promoter       CMV promoter: human cytomegalovirus (CMV) immediate early promoter
  11341..11521   +  LTR            5' LTR (truncated): truncated 5' long terminal repeat (LTR) from HIV-1
  11568..11693   +  misc_feature   HIV-1 Ψ: packaging signal of human immunodeficiency virus type 1
  11677..12040   +  CDS            HIV-1 gag (fragment): gag protein from human immunodeficiency virus 1; gag
  12186..12419   +  misc_feature   RRE: The Rev response element (RRE) of HIV-1 allows for Rev-dependent mRNA export from the nucleus to the cytoplasm.
  12796..12896   +  CDS            Rev (fragment): human immunodeficiency virus 1 (HIV-1) Rev protein; rev; enhances nuclear export of unspliced and incompletely spliced viral mRNAs
  12946..13063   +  misc_feature   cPPT/CTS: central polypurine tract and central termination sequence of HIV-1
  13114..13354   +  promoter       U6 promoter: RNA polymerase III promoter for human U6 snRNA
  13364..13383   -  CDS            VC155 (fragment): C-terminal fragment of mVenus for use in bimolecular fluorescence complementation (BiFC) (Kodama and Hu, 2010)
>Addgene plasmid #118164 | Lenti-(BB)-hPGK-KRAB-dCas9-P2A-BlastR EGFP-guide3 | addgene full sequence | sequence record 240433 | Addgene NGS Result
GTTTTAGAGCTAGAAATAGCAAGTTAAAATAAGGCTAGTCCGTTATCAACTTGAAAAAGTGGCACCGAGT
CGGTGCTTTTTTGAATTCGCTAGCTAGGTCTTGAAAGGGGTTGGGGTTGCGCCTTTTCCAAGGCAGCCCT
GGGTTTGCGCAGGGACGCGGCTGCTCTGGGCGTGGTTCCGGGAAACGCAGCGGCGCCGACCCTGGGTCTC
GCACATTCTTCACGTCCGTTCGCAGCGTCACCCGGATCTTCGCCGCTACCCTTGTGGGCCCCCCGGCGAC
GCTTCCTGCTCCGCCCCTAAGTCGGGAAGGTTCCTTGCGGTTCGCGGCGTGCCGGACGTGACAAACGGAA
GCCGCACGTCTCACTAGTACCCTCGCAGACGGACAGCGCCAGGGAGCAATGGCAGCGCGCCGACCGCGAT
GGGCTGTGGCCAATAGCGGCTGCTCAGCAGGGCGCGCCGAGAGCAGCGGCCGGGAAGGGGCGGTGCGGGA
GGCGGGGTGTGGGGCGGTAGTGTGGGCCCTGTTCCTGCCCGCGCGGTGTTCCGCATTCTGCAAGCCTCCG
GAGCGCACGTCGGCAGTCGGCTCCCTCGTTGACCGAATCACCGACCTCTCTCCCCAGGACCGGTGATCCG
CCACCATGGATGCTAAGTCACTAACTGCCTGGTCCCGGACACTGGTGACCTTCAAGGATGTATTTGTGGA
CTTCACCAGGGAGGAGTGGAAGCTGCTGGACACTGCTCAGCAGATCGTGTACAGAAATGTGATGCTGGAG
AACTATAAGAACCTGGTTTCCTTGGGTTATCAGCTTACTAAGCCAGATGTGATCCTCCGGTTGGAGAAGG
GAGAAGAGCCCGGCGGTTCCGGCGGAGGGTCGATGGACAAGAAGTACAGCATCGGCCTGGCCATCGGCAC
CAACTCTGTCGGCTGGGCCGTGATCACCGACGAGTACAAGGTGCCCAGCAAGAAATTCAAGGTGCTGGGC
AACACCGACCGGCACAGCATCAAGAAGAACCTGATCGGCGCCCTGCTGTTCGACAGCGGAGAAACAGCCG
AGGCCACCCGGCTGAAGAGAACCGCCAGAAGAAGATACACCAGACGGAAGAACCGGATCTGCTATCTGCA
AGAGATCTTCAGCAACGAGATGGCCAAGGTGGACGACAGCTTCTTCCACAGACTGGAAGAGTCCTTCCTG
GTGGAAGAGGATAAGAAGCACGAGCGGCACCCCATCTTCGGCAACATCGTGGACGAGGTGGCCTACCACG
AGAAGTACCCCACCATCTACCACCTGAGAAAGAAACTGGTGGACAGCACCGACAAGGCCGACCTGCGGCT
GATCTATCTGGCCCTGGCCCACATGATCAAGTTCCGGGGCCACTTCCTGATCGAGGGCGACCTGAACCCC
GACAACAGCGACGTGGACAAGCTGTTCATCCAGCTGGTGCAGACCTACAACCAGCTGTTCGAGGAAAACC
CCATCAACGCCAGCGGCGTGGACGCCAAGGCCATCCTGTCTGCCAGACTGAGCAAGAGCAGACGGCTGGA
AAATCTGATCGCCCAGCTGCCCGGCGAGAAGAAGAATGGCCTGTTCGGCAACCTGATTGCCCTGAGCCTG
GGCCTGACCCCCAACTTCAAGAGCAACTTCGACCTGGCCGAGGATGCCAAACTGCAGCTGAGCAAGGACA
CCTACGACGACGACCTGGACAACCTGCTGGCCCAGATCGGCGACCAGTACGCCGACCTGTTTCTGGCCGC
CAAGAACCTGTCCGACGCCATCCTGCTGAGCGACATCCTGAGAGTGAACACCGAGATCACCAAGGCCCCC
CTGAGCGCCTCTATGATCAAGAGATACGACGAGCACCACCAGGACCTGACCCTGCTGAAAGCTCTCGTGC
GGCAGCAGCTGCCTGAGAAGTACAAAGAGATTTTCTTCGACCAGAGCAAGAACGGCTACGCCGGCTACAT
CGATGGCGGAGCCAGCCAGGAAGAGTTCTACAAGTTCATCAAGCCCATCCTGGAAAAGATGGACGGCACC
GAGGAACTGCTCGTGAAGCTGAACAGAGAGGACCTGCTGCGGAAGCAGCGGACCTTCGACAACGGCAGCA
TCCCCCACCAGATCCACCTGGGAGAGCTGCACGCCATTCTGCGGCGGCAGGAAGATTTTTACCCATTCCT
GAAGGACAACCGGGAAAAGATCGAGAAGATCCTGACCTTCCGCATCCCCTACTACGTGGGCCCTCTGGCC
AGGGGAAACAGCAGATTCGCCTGGATGACCAGAAAGAGCGAGGAAACCATCACCCCCTGGAACTTCGAGG
AAGTGGTGGACAAGGGCGCCAGCGCCCAGAGCTTCATCGAGCGGATGACCAACTTCGATAAGAACCTGCC
CAACGAGAAGGTGCTGCCCAAGCACAGCCTGCTGTACGAGTACTTCACCGTGTACAACGAGCTGACCAAA
GTGAAATACGTGACCGAGGGAATGAGAAAGCCCGCCTTCCTGAGCGGCGAGCAGAAAAAAGCCATCGTGG
ACCTGCTGTTCAAGACCAACCGGAAAGTGACCGTGAAGCAGCTGAAAGAGGACTACTTCAAGAAAATCGA
GTGCTTCGACTCCGTGGAAATCTCCGGCGTGGAAGATCGGTTCAACGCCTCCCTGGGCACATACCACGAT
CTGCTGAAAATTATCAAGGACAAGGACTTCCTGGACAATGAGGAAAACGAGGACATTCTGGAAGATATCG
TGCTGACCCTGACACTGTTTGAGGACAGAGAGATGATCGAGGAACGGCTGAAAACCTATGCCCACCTGTT
CGACGACAAAGTGATGAAGCAGCTGAAGCGGCGGAGATACACCGGCTGGGGCAGGCTGAGCCGGAAGCTG
ATCAACGGCATCCGGGACAAGCAGTCCGGCAAGACAATCCTGGATTTCCTGAAGTCCGACGGCTTCGCCA
ACAGAAACTTCATGCAGCTGATCCACGACGACAGCCTGACCTTTAAAGAGGACATCCAGAAAGCCCAGGT
GTCCGGCCAGGGCGATAGCCTGCACGAGCACATTGCCAATCTGGCCGGCAGCCCCGCCATTAAGAAGGGC
ATCCTGCAGACAGTGAAGGTGGTGGACGAGCTCGTGAAAGTGATGGGCCGGCACAAGCCCGAGAACATCG
TGATCGAAATGGCCAGAGAGAACCAGACCACCCAGAAGGGACAGAAGAACAGCCGCGAGAGAATGAAGCG
GATCGAAGAGGGCATCAAAGAGCTGGGCAGCCAGATCCTGAAAGAACACCCCGTGGAAAACACCCAGCTG
CAGAACGAGAAGCTGTACCTGTACTACCTGCAGAATGGGCGGGATATGTACGTGGACCAGGAACTGGACA
TCAACCGGCTGTCCGACTACGATGTGGACGCTATCGTGCCTCAGAGCTTTCTGAAGGACGACTCCATCGA
TAACAAAGTGCTGACTCGGAGCGACAAGAACCGGGGCAAGAGCGACAACGTGCCCTCCGAAGAGGTCGTG
AAGAAGATGAAGAACTACTGGCGCCAGCTGCTGAATGCCAAGCTGATTACCCAGAGGAAGTTCGACAATC
TGACCAAGGCCGAGAGAGGCGGCCTGAGCGAACTGGATAAGGCCGGCTTCATCAAGAGACAGCTGGTGGA
AACCCGGCAGATCACAAAGCACGTGGCACAGATCCTGGACTCCCGGATGAACACTAAGTACGACGAGAAC
GACAAACTGATCCGGGAAGTGAAAGTGATCACCCTGAAGTCCAAGCTGGTGTCCGATTTCCGGAAGGATT
TCCAGTTTTACAAAGTGCGCGAGATCAACAACTACCACCACGCCCACGACGCCTACCTGAACGCCGTCGT
GGGAACCGCCCTGATCAAAAAGTACCCTAAGCTGGAAAGCGAGTTCGTGTACGGCGACTACAAGGTGTAC
GACGTGCGGAAGATGATCGCCAAGAGCGAGCAGGAAATCGGCAAGGCTACCGCCAAGTACTTCTTCTACA
GCAACATCATGAACTTTTTCAAGACCGAGATTACCCTGGCCAACGGCGAGATCCGGAAGCGGCCTCTGAT
CGAGACAAACGGCGAAACAGGCGAGATCGTGTGGGATAAGGGCCGGGACTTTGCCACCGTGCGGAAAGTG
CTGTCTATGCCCCAAGTGAATATCGTGAAAAAGACCGAGGTGCAGACAGGCGGCTTCAGCAAAGAGTCTA
TCCTGCCCAAGAGGAACAGCGACAAGCTGATCGCCAGAAAGAAGGACTGGGACCCTAAGAAGTACGGCGG
CTTCGACAGCCCCACCGTGGCCTATTCTGTGCTGGTGGTGGCCAAAGTGGAAAAGGGCAAGTCCAAGAAA
CTGAAGAGTGTGAAAGAGCTGCTGGGGATCACCATCATGGAAAGAAGCAGCTTCGAGAAGAATCCCATCG
ACTTTCTGGAAGCCAAGGGCTACAAAGAAGTGAAAAAGGACCTGATCATCAAGCTGCCTAAGTACTCCCT
GTTCGAGCTGGAAAACGGCCGGAAGAGAATGCTGGCCTCTGCCGGCGAACTGCAGAAGGGAAACGAACTG
GCCCTGCCCTCCAAATATGTGAACTTCCTGTACCTGGCCAGCCACTATGAGAAGCTGAAGGGCTCCCCCG
AGGATAATGAGCAGAAACAGCTGTTTGTGGAACAGCACAAACACTACCTGGACGAGATCATCGAGCAGAT
CAGCGAGTTCTCCAAGAGAGTGATCCTGGCCGACGCTAATCTGGACAAGGTGCTGAGCGCCTACAACAAG
CACAGAGACAAGCCTATCAGAGAGCAGGCCGAGAATATCATCCACCTGTTTACCCTGACCAGTCTGGGAG
CCCCTGCCGCCTTCAAGTACTTTGACACCACCATCGACCGGAAGAGGTACACCAGCACCAAAGAGGTGCT
GGACGCCACCCTGATCCACCAGAGCATCACCGGCCTGTACGAGACACGGATCGACCTGTCTCAGCTGGGA
GGCGACGCCTATCCCTATGACGTGCCCGATTATGCCAGCCTGGGCAGCGGCTCCCCCAAGAAAAAACGCA
AGGTGGAAGATCCTAAGAAAAAGCGGAAAGTGGACGGCATTGGTAGTGGGAGCAACGGCAGCAGCGGGGA
TCCGGCCGCAACAAACTTCTCTCTGCTGAAACAAGCCGGAGATGTCGAAGAGAATCCTGGACCGATGGCC
AAGCCTTTGTCTCAAGAAGAATCCACCCTCATTGAAAGAGCAACGGCTACAATCAACAGCATCCCCATCT
CTGAAGACTACAGCGTCGCCAGCGCAGCTCTCTCTAGCGACGGCCGCATCTTCACTGGTGTCAATGTATA
TCATTTTACTGGGGGACCTTGTGCAGAACTCGTGGTGCTGGGCACTGCTGCTGCTGCGGCAGCTGGCAAC
CTGACTTGTATCGTCGCGATCGGAAATGAGAACAGGGGCATCTTGAGCCCCTGCGGACGGTGCCGACAGG
TGCTTCTCGATCTGCATCCTGGGATCAAAGCCATAGTGAAGGACAGTGATGGACAGCCGACGGCAGTTGG
GATTCGTGAATTGCTGCCCTCTGGTTATGTGTGGGAGGGCTAAGAATTCGATATCAAGCTTATCGGTAAT
CAACCTCTGGATTACAAAATTTGTGAAAGATTGACTGGTATTCTTAACTATGTTGCTCCTTTTACGCTAT
GTGGATACGCTGCTTTAATGCCTTTGTATCATGCTATTGCTTCCCGTATGGCTTTCATTTTCTCCTCCTT
GTATAAATCCTGGTTGCTGTCTCTTTATGAGGAGTTGTGGCCCGTTGTCAGGCAACGTGGCGTGGTGTGC
ACTGTGTTTGCTGACGCAACCCCCACTGGTTGGGGCATTGCCACCACCTGTCAGCTCCTTTCCGGGACTT
TCGCTTTCCCCCTCCCTATTGCCACGGCGGAACTCATCGCCGCCTGCCTTGCCCGCTGCTGGACAGGGGC
TCGGCTGTTGGGCACTGACAATTCCGTGGTGTTGTCGGGGAAATCATCGTCCTTTCCTTGGCTGCTCGCC
TGTGTTGCCACCTGGATTCTGCGCGGGACGTCCTTCTGCTACGTCCCTTCGGCCCTCAATCCAGCGGACC
TTCCTTCCCGCGGCCTGCTGCCGGCTCTGCGGCCTCTTCCGCGTCTTCGCCTTCGCCCTCAGACGAGTCG
GATCTCCCTTTGGGCCGCCTCCCCGCGTCGACTTTAAGACCAATGACTTACAAGGCAGCTGTAGATCTTA
GCCACTTTTTAAAAGAAAAGGGGGGACTGGAAGGGCTAATTCACTCCCAACGAAGACAAGATCTGCTTTT
TGCTTGTACTGGGTCTCTCTGGTTAGACCAGATCTGAGCCTGGGAGCTCTCTGGCTAACTAGGGAACCCA
CTGCTTAAGCCTCAATAAAGCTTGCCTTGAGTGCTTCAAGTAGTGTGTGCCCGTCTGTTGTGTGACTCTG
GTAACTAGAGATCCCTCAGACCCTTTTAGTCAGTGTGGAAAATCTCTAGCAGGGCCCGTTTAAACCCGCT
GATCAGCCTCGACTGTGCCTTCTAGTTGCCAGCCATCTGTTGTTTGCCCCTCCCCCGTGCCTTCCTTGAC
CCTGGAAGGTGCCACTCCCACTGTCCTTTCCTAATAAAATGAGGAAATTGCATCGCATTGTCTGAGTAGG
TGTCATTCTATTCTGGGGGGTGGGGTGGGGCAGGACAGCAAGGGGGAGGATTGGGAAGACAATAGCAGGC
ATGCTGGGGATGCGGTGGGCTCTATGGCTTCTGAGGCGGAAAGAACCAGCTGGGGCTCTAGGGGGTATCC
CC
[124 nt withheld, positions 6793-6916]
C
[91 nt withheld, positions 6918-7008]
A
[49 nt withheld, positions 7010-7058]
CCTTTGACGTTGGAGTCCACGTTCTTT
[37 nt withheld, positions 7086-7122]
ACCCTATCTCGGTCTATTCTTTTGATTTATAAGGGATTTTGCCGATTTCGGCCTATTGGTTAAAAAATGA
GCTGATTTAACAAAAATTTAACGCGAATTAATTCTGTGGAATGTGTGTCAGTTAGGGTGTGGAAAGTCCC
CAGGCTCCCCAGCAGGCAGAAGTATGCAAAGCATGCATCTCAATTAGTCAGCAACCAGGTGTGGAAAGTC
CCCAGGCTCCCCAGCAGGCAGAAGTATGCAAAGCATGCATCTCAATTAGTCAGCAACCATAGTCCCGCCC
CTAACTCCGCCCATCCCGCCCCTAACTCCGCCCAGTTCCGCCCATTCTCCGCCCCATGGCTGACTAATTT
TTTTTATTTATGCAGAGGCCGAGGCCGCCTCTGCCTCTGAGCTATTCCAGAAGTAGTGAGGAGGCTTTTT
TGGAGGCCTAGGCTTTTGCAAAAAGCTCCCGGGAGCTTGTATATCCATTTTCGGATCTGATCAGCACGTG
TTGACAATTAATCATCGGCATAGTATATCGGCATAGTATAATACGACAAGGTGAGGAACTAAACCATGGC
CAAGTTGACCAGTGCCGTTCCGGTGCTCACCGCGCGCGACGTCGCCGGAGCGGTCGAGTTCTGGACCGAC
CGGCTCGGGTTCTCCCGGGACTTCGTGGAGGACGACTTCGCCGGTGTGGTCCGGGACGACGTGACCCTGT
TCATCAGCGCGGTCCAGGACCAGGTGGTGCCGGACAACACCCTGGCCTGGGTGTGGGTGCGCGGCCTGGA
CGAGCTGTACGCCGAGTGGTCGGAGGTCGTGTCCACGAACTTCCGGGACGCCTCCGGGCCGGCCATGACC
GAGATCGGCGAGCAGCCGTGGGGGCGGGAGTTCGCCCTGCGCGACCCGGCCGGCAACTGCGTGCACTTCG
TGGCCGAGGAGCAGGACTGACACGTGCTACGAGATTTCGATTCCACCGCCGCCTTCTATGAAAGGTTGGG
CTTCGGAATCGTTTTCCGGGACGCCGGCTGGATGATCCTCCAGCGCGGGGATCTCATGCTGGAGTTCTTC
GCCCACCCCAACTTGTTTATTGCAGCTTATAATGGTTACAAATAAAGCAATAGCATCACAAATTTCACAA
ATAAAGCATTTTTTTCACTGCATTCTAGTTGTGGTTTGTCCAAACTCATCAATGTATCTTATCATGTCTG
TATACCGTCGACCTCTAGCTAGAGCTTGGCGTAATCATGGTCATAGCTGTTTCCTGTGTGAAATTGTTAT
CCGCTCACAATTCCACACAACATACGAGCCGGAAGCATAAAGTGTAAAGCCTGGGGTGCCTAATGAGTGA
GCTAACTCACATTAATTGCGTTGCGCTCACTGCCCGCTTTCCAGTCGGGAAACCTGTCGTGCCAGCTGCA
TTAATGAATCGGCCAACGCGCGGGGAGAGGCGGTTTGCGTATTGGGCGCTCTTCCGCTTCCTCGCTCACT
GACTCGCTGCGCTCGGTCGTTCGGCTGCGGCGAGCGGTATCAGCTCACTCAAAGGCGGTAATACGGTTAT
CCACAGAATCAGGGGATAACGCAGGAAAGAACATGTGAGCAAAAGGCCAGCAAAAGGCCAGGAACCGTAA
AAAGGCCGCGTTGCTGGCGTTTTTCCATAGGCTCCGCCCCCCTGACGAGCATCACAAAAATCGACGCTCA
AGTCAGAGGTGGCGAAACCCGACAGGACTATAAAGATACCAGGCGTTTCCCCCTGGAAGCTCCCTCGTGC
GCTCTCCTGTTCCGACCCTGCCGCTTACCGGATACCTGTCCGCCTTTCTCCCTTCGGGAAGCGTGGCGCT
TTCTCATAGCTCACGCTGTAGGTATCTCAGTTCGGTGTAGGTCGTTCGCTCCAAGCTGGGCTGTGTGCAC
GAACCCCCCGTTCAGCCCGACCGCTGCGCCTTATCCGGTAACTATCGTCTTGAGTCCAACCCGGTAAGAC
ACGACTTATCGCCACTGGCAGCAGCCACTGGTAACAGGATTAGCAGAGCGAGGTATGTAGGCGGTGCTAC
AGAGTTCTTGAAGTGGTGGCCTAACTACGGCTACACTAGAAGAACAGTATTTGGTATCTGCGCTCTGCTG
AAGCCAGTTACCTTCGGAAAAAGAGTTGGTAGCTCTTGATCCGGCAAACAAACCACCGCTGGTAGCGGTG
GTTTTTTTGTTTGCAAGCAGCAGATTACGCGCAGAAAAAAAGGATCTCAAGAAGATCCTTTGATCTTTTC
TACGGGGTCTGACGCTCAGTGGAACGAAAACTCACGTTAAGGGATTTTGGTCATGAGATTATCAAAAAGG
ATCTTCACCTAGATCCTTTTAAATTAAAAATGAAGTTTTAAATCAATCTAAAGTATATATGAGTAAACTT
GGTCTGACAGTTACCAATGCTTAATCAGTGAGGCACCTATCTCAGCGATCTGTCTATTTCGTTCATCCAT
AGTTGCCTGACTCCCCGTCGTGTAGATAACTACGATACGGGAGGGCTTACCATCTGGCCCCAGTGCTGCA
ATGATACCGCGAGACCCACGCTCACCGGCTCCAGATTTATCAGCAATAAACCAGCCAGCCGGAAGGGCCG
AGCGCAGAAGTGGTCCTGCAACTTTATCCGCCTCCATCCAGTCTATTAATTGTTGCCGGGAAGCTAGAGT
AAGTAGTTCGCCAGTTAATAGTTTGCGCAACGTTGTTGCCATTGCTACAGGCATCGTGGTGTCACGCTCG
TCGTTTGGTATGGCTTCATTCAGCTCCGGTTCCCAACGATCAAGGCGAGTTACATGATCCCCCATGTTGT
GCAAAAAAGCGGTTAGCTCCTTCGGTCCTCCGATCGTTGTCAGAAGTAAGTTGGCCGCAGTGTTATCACT
CATGGTTATGGCAGCACTGCATAATTCTCTTACTGTCATGCCATCCGTAAGATGCTTTTCTGTGACTGGT
GAGTACTCAACCAAGTCATTCTGAGAATAGTGTATGCGGCGACCGAGTTGCTCTTGCCCGGCGTCAATAC
GGGATAATACCGCGCCACATAGCAGAACTTTAAAAGTGCTCATCATTGGAAAACGTTCTTCGGGGCGAAA
ACTCTCAAGGATCTTACCGCTGTTGAGATCCAGTTCGATGTAACCCACTCGTGCACCCAACTGATCTTCA
GCATCTTTTACTTTCACCAGCGTTTCTGGGTGAGCAAAAACAGGAAGGCAAAATGCCGCAAAAAAGGGAA
TAAGGGCGACACGGAAATGTTGAATACTCATACTCTTCCTTTTTCAATATTATTGAAGCATTTATCAGGG
TTATTGTCTCATGAGCGGATACATATTTGAATGTATTTAGAAAAATAAACAAATAGGGGTTCCGCGCACA
TTTCCCCGAAAAGTGCCACCTGACGTCGACGGATCGGGAGATCTCCCGATCCCCTATGGTGCACTCTCAG
TACAATCTGCTCTGATGCCGCATAGTTAAGCCAGTATCTGCTCCCTGCTTGTGTGTTGGAGGTCGCTGAG
TAGTGCGCGAGCAAAATTTAAGCTACAACAAGGCAAGGCTTGACCGACAATTGCATGAAGAATCTGCTTA
GGGTTAGGCGTTTTGCGCTGCTTCGCGATGTACGGGCCAGATATACGCGTTGACATTGATTATTGACTAG
TTATTAATAGTAATCAATTACGGGGTCATTAGTTCATAGCCCATATATGGAGTTCCGCGTTACATAACTT
ACGGTAAATGGCCCGCCTGGCTGACCGCCCAACGACCCCCGCCCATTGACGTCAATAATGACGTATGTTC
CCATAGTAACGCCAATAGGGACTTTCCATTGACGTCAATGGGTGGAGTATTTACGGTAAACTGCCCACTT
GGCAGTACATCAAGTGTATCATATGCCAAGTACGCCCCCTATTGACGTCAATGACGGTAAATGGCCCGCC
TGGCATTATGCCCAGTACATGACCTTATGGGACTTTCCTACTTGGCAGTACATCTACGTATTAGTCATCG
CTATTACCATGGTGATGCGGTTTTGGCAGTACATCAATGGGCGTGGATAGCGGTTTGACTCACGGGGATT
TCCAAGTCTCCACCCCATTGACGTCAATGGGAGTTTGTTTTGGCACCAAAATCAACGGGACTTTCCAAAA
TGTCGTAACAACTCCGCCCCATTGACGCAAATGGGCGGTAGGCGTGTACGGTGGGAGGTCTATATAAGCA
GCGCGTTTTGCCTGTACTGGGTCTCTCTGGTTAGACCAGATCTGAGCCTGGGAGCTCTCTGGCTAACTAG
GGAACCCACTGCTTAAGCCTCAATAAAGCTTGCCTTGAGTGCTTCAAGTAGTGTGTGCCCGTCTGTTGTG
TGACTCTGGTAACTAGAGATCCCTCAGACCCTTTTAGTCAGTGTGGAAAATCTCTAGCAGTGGCGCCCGA
ACAGGGACTTGAAAGCGAAAGGGAAACCAGAGGAGCTCTCTCGACGCAGGACTCGGCTTGCTGAAGCGCG
CACGGCAAGAGGCGAGGGGCGGCGACTGGTGAGTACGCCAAAAATTTTGACTAGCGGAGGCTAGAAGGAG
AGAGATGGGTGCGAGAGCGTCAGTATTAAGCGGGGGAGAATTAGATCGCGATGGGAAAAAATTCGGTTAA
GGCCAGGGGGAAAGAAAAAATATAAATTAAAACATATAGTATGGGCAAGCAGGGAGCTAGAACGATTCGC
AGTTAATCCTGGCCTGTTAGAAACATCAGAAGGCTGTAGACAAATACTGGGACAGCTACAACCATCCCTT
CAGACAGGATCAGAAGAACTTAGATCATTATATAATACAGTAGCAACCCTCTATTGTGTGCATCAAAGGA
TAGAGATAAAAGACACCAAGGAAGCTTTAGACAAGATAGAGGAAGAGCAAAACAAAAGTAAGACCACCGC
ACAGCAAGCGGCCGCTGATCTTCAGACCTGGAGGAGGAGATATGAGGGACAATTGGAGAAGTGAATTATA
TAAATATAAAGTAGTAAAAATTGAACCATTAGGAGTAGCACCCACCAAGGCAAAGAGAAGAGTGGTGCAG
AGAGAAAAAAGAGCAGTGGGAATAGGAGCTTTGTTCCTTGGGTTCTTGGGAGCAGCAGGAAGCACTATGG
GCGCAGCGTCAATGACGCTGACGGTACAGGCCAGACAATTATTGTCTGGTATAGTGCAGCAGCAGAACAA
TTTGCTGAGGGCTATTGAGGCGCAACAGCATCTGTTGCAACTCACAGTCTGGGGCATCAAGCAGCTCCAG
GCAAGAATCCTGGCTGTGGAAAGATACCTAAAGGATCAACAGCTCCTGGGGATTTGGGGTTGCTCTGGAA
AACTCATTTGCACCACTGCTGTGCCTTGGAATGCTAGTTGGAGTAATAAATCTCTGGAACAGATTTGGAA
TCACACGACCTGGATGGAGTGGGACAGAGAAATTAACAATTACACAAGCTTAATACACTCCTTAATTGAA
GAATCGCAAAACCAGCAAGAAAAGAATGAACAAGAATTATTGGAATTAGATAAATGGGCAAGTTTGTGGA
ATTGGTTTAACATAACAAATTGGCTGTGGTATATAAAATTATTCATAATGATAGTAGGAGGCTTGGTAGG
TTTAAGAATAGTTTTTGCTGTACTTTCTATAGTGAATAGAGTTAGGCAGGGATATTCACCATTATCGTTT
CAGACCCACCTCCCAACCCCGAGGGGACCCGACAGGCCCGAAGGAATAGAAGAAGAAGGTGGAGAGAGAG
ACAGAGACAGATCCATTCGATTAGTGAACGGATCGGCACTGCGTGCGCCAATTCTGCAGACAAATGGCAG
TATTCATCCACAATTTTAAAAGAAAAGGGGGGATTGGGGGGTACAGTGCAGGGGAAAGAATAGTAGACAT
AATAGCAACAGACATACAAACTAAAGAATTACAAAAACAAATTACAAAAATTCAAAATTTTCGGGTTTAT
TACAGGGACAGCAGAGATCCAGTTTGGTTAATTAAGGTACCGAGGGCCTATTTCCCATGATTCCTTCATA
TTTGCATATACGATACAAGGCTGTTAGAGAGATAATTAGAATTAATTTGACTGTAAACACAAAGATATTA
GTACAAAATACGTGACGTAGAAAGTAATAATTTCTTGGGTAGTTTGCAGTTTTAAAATTATGTTTTAAAA
TGGACTATCATATGCTTACCGTAACTTGAAAGTATTTCGATTTCTTGGCTTTATATATCTTGTGGAAAGG
ACGAAACACCGGATGCCGTTCTTCTGCTTGT
