>Addgene plasmid #118164 | Lenti-(BB)-hPGK-KRAB-dCas9-P2A-BlastR EGFP-guide3 | depositor partial sequence | sequence record 223231 | Guide RNA, gRNA scaffold, hPGK promoter, KRAB domain
NNNNNNNNTTGNAGTTTTAAATTATGTTTTAAATGGACTATCATATGCTTACCGTAACTTGAAAGTATTT
CGATTTCTTGGCTTTATATATCTTGTGGAAAGGACGAAACACCGGATGCCGTTCTTCTGCTTGTGTTTTA
GAGCTAGAAATAGCAAGTTAAAATAAGGCTAGTCCGTTATCAACTTGAAAAAGTGGCACCGAGTCGGTGC
TTTTTTGAATTCGCTAGCTAGGTCTTGAAAGGGGTTGGGGTTGCGCCTTTTCCAAGGCAGCCCTGGGTTT
GCGCAGGGACGCGGCTGCTCTGGGCGTGGTTCCGGGAAACGCAGCGGCGCCGACCCTGGGTCTCGCACAT
TCTTCACGTCCGTTCGCAGCGTCACCCGGATCTTCGCCGCTACCCTTGTGGGCCCCCCGGCGACGCTTCC
TGCTCCGCCCCTAAGTCGGGAAGGTTCCTTGCGGTTCGCGGCGTGCCGGACGTGACAAACGGAAGCCGCA
CGTCTCACTAGTACCCTCGCAGACGGACAGCGCCAGGGAGCAATGGCAGCGCGCCGACCGCGATGGGCTG
TGGCCAATAGCGGCTGCTCAGCAGGGCGCGCCGAGAGCAGCGGCCGGGAAGGGGCGGTGCGGGAGGCGGG
GTGTGGGGCGGTAGTGTGGGCCCTGTTCCTGCCCGCGCGGTGTTCCGCATTCTGCAAGCCTCCGGAGCGC
ACGTCGGCAGTCGGCTCCCTCGTTGACCGAATCACCGACCTCTCTCCCCAGGACCGGTGATCCGCCACCA
TGGATGCTAAGTCACTAACTGCCTGGTCCCGGACACTGGTGACCTTCAAGGATGTATTTGTGGACTTCAC
CAGGGAGGAGTGGAAGCTGCTGGACACTGCTCAGCAGATCGTGTACAGAAATGTGATGCTGGAGAACTAT
AAGAACCTGGTTTCCTTGGGTTATCAGCTTACTAAGCCAGATGTGATCCTCCGGTTGGAGAAGGGATAAG
AGCCCGGCGGTTTCCGGCGGAGGGTCGATGGACAAGAAGTACAGCATGCGCCTGGCCATCGGCAACACTT
CTGTCGGCTGGGACCGTGATCACCGAACAAGTACAAGGTGCCCANCAAGAAATTCAAGGTGCTGGGCCAC
NTCCAACCGGCACCAGCATCAGGAAAGACCTGGATCCGGCCCCCTGCCGTTTCAAACACCGAAAAAACNA
GTCCAAGGCCACCCNGCTTGAATAAAACCCCCCTAACAAAAGAATCCCCTAAAGGGAATAACCGGAATTG
ACTTTTTTGCAAAAAATTCTTCCCGGCGGAAAGGTTGCCCAAGGGGTGGCG
